Addgene plasmid #238428: GST-GRP78-C73 (pGEX4T1)
Purpose: Expresses GRP78 with the only the last 73 amino acids at the C terminus fused to the GST Tag
Depositing lab: Amy Shiu Lee. Depositing organization: University of Southern California. Publication: The COOH-Terminal Proline-Rich Region of GRP78 Is a Key Regulator of Its Cell Surface Expression and Viability of Tamoxifen-Resistant Breast Cancer Cells. Tseng CC, Zhang P, Lee AS. Neoplasia. 2019 Aug;21(8):837-848. doi: 10.1016/j.neo.2019.05.008. Epub 2019 Jul 12. PubMed 31306849.
Backbone
  Vector backbone: pGEX-4T1
  Backbone size w/o insert (bp): 4969
  Total vector size (bp): 9500
  Vector type: Bacterial Expression
Growth in bacteria
  Bacterial resistance: Ampicillin, 100 μg/mL
  Growth temperature: 37°C
  Growth strain: DH5alpha
  Copy number: High Copy
Gene/Insert
  Gene/Insert name: 78-kDa glucose-regulated protein (alt names: GRP78; BiP; HSPA5)
  Species: H. sapiens (human)
  Insert size (bp): 4200
  GenBank ID: NM_005347.5
  Entrez Gene: HSPA5 (a.k.a. BIP, GRP78, HEL-S-89n)
  Tag / fusion protein: GST (N terminal on insert)
Terms and licenses: Academic/Nonprofit Terms; Industry Terms: Not Available to Industry
How to cite: GST-GRP78-C73 (pGEX4T1) was a gift from Amy Shiu Lee (Addgene plasmid # 238428 ; http://n2t.net/addgene:238428 ; RRID:Addgene_238428)
