[The description below was written by a language model from this plasmid's Addgene catalogue record and pLannotate feature annotations shown in this document.]
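Description:
GST-GRP78-C73 (pGEX4T1) is a bacterial expression plasmid built on the pGEX-4T1 backbone that produces a glutathione S-transferase fusion to the C-terminal tail of human GRP78 (also called BiP or HSPA5). It is maintained in E. coli through a high-copy ColE1/pMB1-type origin and selected with ampicillin via the β-lactamase gene and its own promoter. Residual pBR322-derived fragments (bom, a piece of rop) and a lac promoter/lacZα segment are backbone remnants with no role in the fusion's expression.

Expression is driven by the hybrid tac promoter, followed by a lac operator. The plasmid carries its own lacI gene, so the lac repressor keeps transcription off until it is relieved by IPTG. The open reading frame begins with Schistosoma japonicum GST, and the HSPA5 fragment follows a short linker region downstream, placing the tag at the N terminus of the insert. The annotated HSPA5 fragment spans about 219 nt, which matches the stated design of retaining only the last 73 amino acids of GRP78.

The catalogue sizes do not agree with the sequenced plasmid. The catalogue lists a 4,200 bp insert and a 9,500 bp total, whereas the full sequence record is 5,173 nt, as expected for the backbone plus a short insert. The listed figures therefore appear not to describe this truncation construct.

The GST moiety allows purification or capture of the fusion on glutathione resin. The associated publication concerns the C-terminal proline-rich region of GRP78 and its role in the protein's cell surface expression. This suggests the plasmid supplies recombinant C-terminal fragment for binding or pull-down studies, though the record does not specify the assays.
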