Features (pLannotate 1.2.2; 17 found; start..end, strand, type, name):
    181..209     +  promoter       tac promoter: strong E. coli promoter; hybrid between the trp and lac UV5 promoters
    217..233     +  protein_bind   lac operator: The lac repressor binds to the lac operator to inhibit transcription in E. coli. This inhibition can be relieved by adding lactose or isopropyl-β-D-thiogalactopyranoside (IPTG). lac repressor encoded by lacI
    256..909     +  CDS            GST26_SCHJA: Experimental evidence at protein level: Swiss-Prot protein existence level 1. GST isoenzymes appear to play a central role in the parasite detoxification system. Other functions are also suspected including a role in increasing the solubility of haematin in the parasite gut. From Schistosoma japonicum (Blood fluke).
    934..1152    +  CDS            HSPA5 (fragment): BIP_HUMAN - Also known as GRP78 From Homo sapiens (Human).
   1188..1227    +  CDS            rop (fragment): Rop protein, which maintains plasmids at low copy number; rop
   1329..1369    +  misc_feature   bom (fragment): basis of mobility region from pBR322
   1474..1578    +  promoter       AmpR promoter: bla
   1579..2439    +  CDS            AmpR: β-lactamase; bla; confers resistance to ampicillin, carbenicillin, and related antibiotics
   2610..3198    +  rep_origin     ori: high-copy-number ColE1/pMB1/pBR322/pUC origin of replication
   3384..3435    -  misc_feature   bom (fragment): basis of mobility region from pBR322
   3442..3519    +  promoter       lacI promoter: lacI
   3520..4602    +  CDS            lacI: lac repressor; lacI; The lac repressor binds to the lac operator to inhibit transcription in E. coli. This inhibition can be relieved by adding lactose or isopropyl-β-D-thiogalactopyranoside (IPTG).
   4615..4636    +  protein_bind   CAP binding site: CAP binding activates transcription in the presence of cAMP. E. coli catabolite activator protein
   4651..4681    +  promoter       lac promoter: promoter for the E. coli lac operon
   4689..4705    +  protein_bind   lac operator: The lac repressor binds to the lac operator to inhibit transcription in E. coli. This inhibition can be relieved by adding lactose or isopropyl-β-D-thiogalactopyranoside (IPTG). lac repressor encoded by lacI
   4725..4898    +  CDS            lacZα: LacZα fragment of β-galactosidase; lacZ fragment
   5162..105     -  CDS            yciV (fragment) (across the origin): RNAAM_ECOLI - Also known as trpH From Escherichia coli (strain K12).
>Addgene plasmid #238428 | GST-GRP78-C73 (pGEX4T1) | addgene full sequence | sequence record 482362 | Addgene NGS Result
CTTATCGACTGCACGGTGCACCAATGCTTCTGGCGTCAGGCAGCCATCGGAAGCTGTGGTATGGCTGTGC
AGGTCGTAAATCACTGCATAATTCGTGTCGCTCAAGGCGCACTCCCGTTCTGGATAATGTTTTTTGCGCC
GACATCATAACGGTTCTGGCAAATATTCTGAAATGAGCTGTTGACAATTAATCATCGGCTCGTATAATGT
GTGGAATTGTGAGCGGATAACAATTTCACACAGGAAACAGTATTCATGTCCCCTATACTAGGTTATTGGA
AAATTAAGGGCCTTGTGCAACCCACTCGACTTCTTTTGGAATATCTTGAAGAAAAATATGAAGAGCATTT
GTATGAGCGCGATGAAGGTGATAAATGGCGAAACAAAAAGTTTGAATTGGGTTTGGAGTTTCCCAATCTT
CCTTATTATATTGATGGTGATGTTAAATTAACACAGTCTATGGCCATCATACGTTATATAGCTGACAAGC
ACAACATGTTGGGTGGTTGTCCAAAAGAGCGTGCAGAGATTTCAATGCTTGAAGGAGCGGTTTTGGATAT
TAGATACGGTGTTTCGAGAATTGCATATAGTAAAGACTTTGAAACTCTCAAAGTTGATTTTCTTAGCAAG
CTACCTGAAATGCTGAAAATGTTCGAAGATCGTTTATGTCATAAAACATATTTAAATGGTGATCATGTAA
CCCATCCTGACTTCATGTTGTATGACGCTCTTGATGTTGTTTTATACATGGACCCAATGTGCCTGGATGC
GTTCCCAAAATTAGTTTGTTTTAAAAAACGTATTGAAGCTATCCCACAAATTGATAAGTACTTGAAATCC
AGCAAGTATATAGCATGGCCTTTGCAGGGCTGGCAAGCCACGTTTGGTGGTGGCGACCATCCTCCAAAAT
CGGATCTGGTTCCGCGTGGATCCCTGGGAGGTAAACTTTCCTCTGAAGATAAGGAGACCATGGAAAAAGC
TGTAGAAGAAAAGATTGAATGGCTGGAAAGCCACCAAGATGCTGACATTGAAGACTTCAAAGCTAAGAAG
AAGGAACTGGAAGAAATTGTTCAACCAATTATCAGCAAACTCTATGGAAGTGCAGGCCCTCCCCCAACTG
GTGAAGAGGATACAGCAGAAAAAGATGAGTTGTAGCTCGAGCGGCCGCATCGTGACTGACTGACGATCTG
CCTCGCGCGTTTCGGTGATGACGGTGAAAACCTCTGACACATGCAGCTCCCGGAGACGGTCACAGCTTGT
CTGTAAGCGGATGCCGGGAGCAGACAAGCCCGTCAGGGCGCGTCAGCGGGTGTTGGCGGGTGTCGGGGCG
CAGCCATGACCCAGTCACGTAGCGATAGCGGAGTGTATAATTCTTGAAGACGAAAGGGCCTCGTGATACG
CCTATTTTTATAGGTTAATGTCATGATAATAATGGTTTCTTAGACGTCAGGTGGCACTTTTCGGGGAAAT
GTGCGCGGAACCCCTATTTGTTTATTTTTCTAAATACATTCAAATATGTATCCGCTCATGAGACAATAAC
CCTGATAAATGCTTCAATAATATTGAAAAAGGAAGAGTATGAGTATTCAACATTTCCGTGTCGCCCTTAT
TCCCTTTTTTGCGGCATTTTGCCTTCCTGTTTTTGCTCACCCAGAAACGCTGGTGAAAGTAAAAGATGCT
GAAGATCAGTTGGGTGCACGAGTGGGTTACATCGAACTGGATCTCAACAGCGGTAAGATCCTTGAGAGTT
TTCGCCCCGAAGAACGTTTTCCAATGATGAGCACTTTTAAAGTTCTGCTATGTGGCGCGGTATTATCCCG
TGTTGACGCCGGGCAAGAGCAACTCGGTCGCCGCATACACTATTCTCAGAATGACTTGGTTGAGTACTCA
CCAGTCACAGAAAAGCATCTTACGGATGGCATGACAGTAAGAGAATTATGCAGTGCTGCCATAACCATGA
GTGATAACACTGCGGCCAACTTACTTCTGACAACGATCGGAGGACCGAAGGAGCTAACCGCTTTTTTGCA
CAACATGGGGGATCATGTAACTCGCCTTGATCGTTGGGAACCGGAGCTGAATGAAGCCATACCAAACGAC
GAGCGTGACACCACGATGCCTGCAGCAATGGCAACAACGTTGCGCAAACTATTAACTGGCGAACTACTTA
CTCTAGCTTCCCGGCAACAATTAATAGACTGGATGGAGGCGGATAAAGTTGCAGGACCACTTCTGCGCTC
GGCCCTTCCGGCTGGCTGGTTTATTGCTGATAAATCTGGAGCCGGTGAGCGTGGGTCTCGCGGTATCATT
GCAGCACTGGGGCCAGATGGTAAGCCCTCCCGTATCGTAGTTATCTACACGACGGGGAGTCAGGCAACTA
TGGATGAACGAAATAGACAGATCGCTGAGATAGGTGCCTCACTGATTAAGCATTGGTAACTGTCAGACCA
AGTTTACTCATATATACTTTAGATTGATTTAAAACTTCATTTTTAATTTAAAAGGATCTAGGTGAAGATC
CTTTTTGATAATCTCATGACCAAAATCCCTTAACGTGAGTTTTCGTTCCACTGAGCGTCAGACCCCGTAG
AAAAGATCAAAGGATCTTCTTGAGATCCTTTTTTTCTGCGCGTAATCTGCTGCTTGCAAACAAAAAAACC
ACCGCTACCAGCGGTGGTTTGTTTGCCGGATCAAGAGCTACCAACTCTTTTTCCGAAGGTAACTGGCTTC
AGCAGAGCGCAGATACCAAATACTGTCCTTCTAGTGTAGCCGTAGTTAGGCCACCACTTCAAGAACTCTG
TAGCACCGCCTACATACCTCGCTCTGCTAATCCTGTTACCAGTGGCTGCTGCCAGTGGCGATAAGTCGTG
TCTTACCGGGTTGGACTCAAGACGATAGTTACCGGATAAGGCGCAGCGGTCGGGCTGAACGGGGGGTTCG
TGCACACAGCCCAGCTTGGAGCGAACGACCTACACCGAACTGAGATACCTACAGCGTGAGCTATGAGAAA
GCGCCACGCTTCCCGAAGGGAGAAAGGCGGACAGGTATCCGGTAAGCGGCAGGGTCGGAACAGGAGAGCG
CACGAGGGAGCTTCCAGGGGGAAACGCCTGGTATCTTTATAGTCCTGTCGGGTTTCGCCACCTCTGACTT
GAGCGTCGATTTTTGTGATGCTCGTCAGGGGGGCGGAGCCTATGGAAAAACGCCAGCAACGCGGCCTTTT
TACGGTTCCTGGCCTTTTGCTGGCCTTTTGCTCACATGTTCTTTCCTGCGTTATCCCCTGATTCTGTGGA
TAACCGTATTACCGCCTTTGAGTGAGCTGATACCGCTCGCCGCAGCCGAACGACCGAGCGCAGCGAGTCA
GTGAGCGAGGAAGCGGAAGAGCGCCTGATGCGGTATTTTCTCCTTACGCATCTGTGCGGTATTTCACACC
GCATAAATTCCGACACCATCGAATGGCGCAAAACCTTTCGCGGTATGGCATGATAGCGCCCGGAAGAGAG
TCAATTCAGGGTGGTGAATGTGAAACCAGTAACGTTATACGATGTCGCAGAGTATGCCGGTGTCTCTTAT
CAGACCGTTTCCCGCGTGGTGAACCAGGCCAGCCACGTTTCTGCGAAAACGCGGGAAAAAGTGGAAGCGG
CGATGGCGGAGCTGAATTACATTCCCAACCGCGTGGCACAACAACTGGCGGGCAAACAGTCGTTGCTGAT
TGGCGTTGCCACCTCCAGTCTGGCCCTGCACGCGCCGTCGCAAATTGTCGCGGCGATTAAATCTCGCGCC
GATCAACTGGGTGCCAGCGTGGTGGTGTCGATGGTAGAACGAAGCGGCGTCGAAGCCTGTAAAGCGGCGG
TGCACAATCTTCTCGCGCAACGCGTCAGTGGGCTGATCATTAACTATCCGCTGGATGACCAGGATGCCAT
TGCTGTGGAAGCTGCCTGCACTAATGTTCCGGCGTTATTTCTTGATGTCTCTGACCAGACACCCATCAAC
AGTATTATTTTCTCCCATGAAGACGGTACGCGACTGGGCGTGGAGCATCTGGTCGCATTGGGTCACCAGC
AAATCGCGCTGTTAGCGGGCCCATTAAGTTCTGTCTCGGCGCGTCTGCGTCTGGCTGGCTGGCATAAATA
TCTCACTCGCAATCAAATTCAGCCGATAGCGGAACGGGAAGGCGACTGGAGTGCCATGTCCGGTTTTCAA
CAAACCATGCAAATGCTGAATGAGGGCATCGTTCCCACTGCGATGCTGGTTGCCAACGATCAGATGGCGC
TGGGCGCAATGCGCGCCATTACCGAGTCCGGGCTGCGCGTTGGTGCGGATATCTCGGTAGTGGGATACGA
CGATACCGAAGACAGCTCATGTTATATCCCGCCGTTAACCACCATCAAACAGGATTTTCGCCTGCTGGGG
CAAACCAGCGTGGACCGCTTGCTGCAACTCTCTCAGGGCCAGGCGGTGAAGGGCAATCAGCTGTTGCCCG
TCTCACTGGTGAAAAGAAAAACCACCCTGGCGCCCAATACGCAAACCGCCTCTCCCCGCGCGTTGGCCGA
TTCATTAATGCAGCTGGCACGACAGGTTTCCCGACTGGAAAGCGGGCAGTGAGCGCAACGCAATTAATGT
AAGTTAGCTCACTCATTAGGCACCCCAGGCTTTACACTTTATGCTTCCGGCTCGTATGTTGTGTGGAATT
GTGAGCGGATAACAATTTCACACAGGAAACAGCTATGACCATGATTACGGATTCACTGGCCGTCGTTTTA
CAACGTCGTGACTGGGAAAACCCTGGCGTTACCCAACTTAATCGCCTTGCAGCACATCCCCCTTTCGCCA
GCTGGCGTAATAGCGAAGAGGCCCGCACCGATCGCCCTTCCCAACAGTTGCGCAGCCTGAATGGCGAATG
GCGCTTTGCCTGGTTTCCGGCACCAGAAGCGGTGCCGGAAAGCTGGCTGGAGTGCGATCTTCCTGAGGCC
GATACTGTCGTCGTCCCCTCAAACTGGCAGATGCACGGTTACGATGCGCCCATCTACACCAACGTGACCT
ATCCCATTACGGTCAATCCGCCGTTTGTTCCCACGGAGAATCCGACGGGTTGTTACTCGCTCACATTTAA
TGTTGATGAAAGCTGGCTACAGGAAGGCCAGACGCGAATTATTTTTGATGGCGTTGGAATTAG
